Addgene plasmid #233543: JDW 1061 (pLenti6.2_CMV_GATA1_P2A_H2A_mCherry)
Purpose: A CMV driven human GATA1 followed by a P2A cleavage peptide and an H2A mCherry fusion protein.
Depositing lab: Joshua Wythe. Depositing organization: University of Virginia. Publication: Defining the Transcriptional and Epigenetic Basis of Organotypic Endothelial Diversity in the Developing and Adult Mouse. Cantu Gutierrez ME, Hill MC, Largoza G, Martin JF, Wythe JD. bioRxiv 2021.11.15.468651 10.1101/2021.11.15.468651.
Backbone
  Vector backbone: pLenti6.2-V5-DEST
  Vector type: Lentiviral
Growth in bacteria
  Bacterial resistance: Ampicillin, 100 μg/mL
  Growth temperature: 37°C
  Growth strain: NEB Stable
  Copy number: High Copy
Gene/Insert
  Gene/Insert name: GATA1
  Species: H. sapiens (human)
  Entrez Gene: GATA1 (a.k.a. ERYF1, GATA-1, GF-1, GF1, HAEADA, NF-E1, NFE1, XLANP, XLTDA, XLTT)
  Tag / fusion protein: V5 (N terminal on backbone)
  Cloning method: Gateway Cloning
Terms and licenses: Academic/Nonprofit Terms; Industry Terms: Not Available to Industry
Depositor comments: Please visit https://doi.org/10.1101/2021.11.15.468651 for bioRxiv preprint.
How to cite: JDW 1061 (pLenti6.2_CMV_GATA1_P2A_H2A_mCherry) was a gift from Joshua Wythe (Addgene plasmid # 233543 ; http://n2t.net/addgene:233543 ; RRID:Addgene_233543)
