[The description below was written by a language model from this plasmid's Addgene catalogue record and pLannotate feature annotations shown in this document.]
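Description:
JDW 1061 (pLenti6.2_CMV_GATA1_P2A_H2A_mCherry) is a lentiviral expression plasmid built on the pLenti6.2-V5-DEST backbone by Gateway recombination, designed to deliver human GATA1 together with a nuclear red fluorescent marker into mammalian cells. It is propagated in E. coli at high copy through a ColE1/pUC-type origin with ampicillin selection (AmpR), and also carries an f1 origin. The viral portion has a self-inactivating, third-generation-style layout. An RSV promoter fused to a truncated HIV-1 5' LTR drives genomic RNA production in packaging cells. It is followed by the Ψ packaging signal with a gag fragment and the Rev response element for nuclear export. A ΔU3 3' LTR with a downstream SV40 polyadenylation signal closes the cassette.

Between the LTRs, the CMV enhancer/promoter drives a single open reading frame flanked by attB1 and attB2 sites. An N-terminal V5 epitope tag precedes GATA1, the GATA-motif-binding transcription factor associated with erythroid development. The sequence annotation matches only a fragment of GATA1. According to the catalogue entry, a P2A self-cleaving peptide follows, although it is not annotated in the feature table. It separates GATA1 from a histone H2A–mCherry fusion; the annotation tool matches the histone to an H2A.Z-type variant. This fusion labels the chromatin of transduced cells without being attached to GATA1. A second V5 tag from the backbone lies downstream of attB2; the record does not show whether it is translated.

A mouse PGK promoter plus a bacterial EM7 promoter drive blasticidin S deaminase, allowing blasticidin selection of stably transduced cells. The construct suits GATA1 overexpression with fluorescent tracking of expressing nuclei. The associated study concerns transcriptional control of endothelial diversity.
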