Features (pLannotate 1.2.2; 33 found; start..end, strand, type, name):
     29..209     -  LTR            5' LTR (truncated): truncated 5' long terminal repeat (LTR) from HIV-1
    210..436     -  promoter       RSV promoter: Rous sarcoma virus enhancer/promoter
    464..482     -  promoter       T3 promoter: promoter for bacteriophage T3 RNA polymerase
    527..543     -  protein_bind   lac operator: The lac repressor binds to the lac operator to inhibit transcription in E. coli. This inhibition can be relieved by adding lactose or isopropyl-β-D-thiogalactopyranoside (IPTG). lac repressor encoded by lacI
    551..581     -  promoter       lac promoter: promoter for the E. coli lac operon
    596..617     -  protein_bind   CAP binding site: CAP binding activates transcription in the presence of cAMP. E. coli catabolite activator protein
    630..722     -  CDS            lacI (fragment): lac repressor; lacI; The lac repressor binds to the lac operator to inhibit transcription in E. coli. This inhibition can be relieved by adding lactose or isopropyl-β-D-thiogalactopyranoside (IPTG).
    905..1493    -  rep_origin     ori: high-copy-number ColE1/pMB1/pBR322/pUC origin of replication
   1664..2524    -  CDS            AmpR: β-lactamase; bla; confers resistance to ampicillin, carbenicillin, and related antibiotics
   2525..2629    -  promoter       AmpR promoter: bla
   2682..3110    -  rep_origin     f1 ori (sequence partly withheld): f1 bacteriophage origin of replication; arrow indicates direction of (+) strand synthesis
   3115..3270    -  CDS            lacZα (fragment): LacZα fragment of β-galactosidase; lacZ fragment
   3278..3296    +  promoter       T7 promoter: promoter for bacteriophage T7 RNA polymerase
   3317..3452    -  rep_origin     SV40 ori: SV40 origin of replication
   3492..3613    -  polyA_signal   SV40 poly(A) signal: SV40 polyadenylation signal
   3685..3918    -  LTR            3' LTR (ΔU3): self-inactivating 3' long terminal repeat (LTR) from HIV-1
   3920..3988    -  CDS            nef (fragment): NEF_HV1Z2 - Experimental evidence at protein level: Swiss-Prot protein existence level 1. Extracellular Nef protein targets CD4(+) T-lymphocytes for apoptosis by interacting with CXCR4 surface receptors. From Human immunodeficiency virus type 1 group M subtype D (isolate Z2/CDC-Z34) (HIV-1).
   4005..4403    -  CDS            BSD: blasticidin S deaminase; Aspergillus terreus BSD; confers resistance to blasticidin
   4422..4469    -  promoter       EM7 promoter: synthetic bacterial promoter&nbsp
   4483..4982    -  promoter       PGK promoter: mouse phosphoglycerate kinase 1 promoter
   5015..5056    -  CDS            V5 tag: epitope tag from simian virus 5
   5110..5130    +  protein_bind   attB2: mutant version of attB; core recombination site for the Gateway® BP reaction BP Clonase™
   5154..5861    -  CDS            mCherry: mCherry is a basic (constitutively fluorescent) red fluorescent protein published in 2004, derived from Discosoma sp.. It is reported to be a very rapidly-maturing monomer with low acid sensitivity.
   5868..6251    -  CDS            H2AZ2: H2AV_CHICK - Also known as H2AF. Experimental evidence at protein level: Swiss-Prot protein existence level 1. Variant histone H2A which replaces conventional H2A in a subset of nucleosomes. Nucleosomes wrap and compact DNA into chromatin, limiting DNA accessibility to the cellular machineries which require DNA as a template. Histones thereby play a central role in transcription regulation, DNA repair, DNA replication and chromosomal stability. DNA accessibility is regulated via a complex set of post- translational modifications of histones, also called histone code, and nucleosome remodeling.
   6462..7331    -  CDS            GATA1 (fragment): GATA1_HUMAN - Also known as ERYF1, GF1. Experimental evidence at protein level: Swiss-Prot protein existence level 1. Transcriptional activator or repressor which probably serves as a general switch factor for erythroid development. It binds to DNA sites with the consensus sequence 5'-[AT]GATA[AG]-3' within regulatory regions of globin genes and of other genes expressed in erythroid cells. Activates the transcription of genes involved in erythroid differentiation of K562 erythroleukemia cells, including HBB, HBG1/2, ALAS2 and HMBS (PubMed:24245781). From Homo sapiens (Human).
   7347..7388    -  CDS            V5 tag: epitope tag from simian virus 5
   7404..7428    -  protein_bind   attB1: mutant version of attB; recombination site for the Gateway® BP reaction BP Clonase™
   7545..7748    -  promoter       CMV promoter: human cytomegalovirus (CMV) immediate early promoter
   7749..8052    -  enhancer       CMV enhancer: human cytomegalovirus immediate early enhancer
   8149..8249    -  CDS            Rev (fragment): human immunodeficiency virus 1 (HIV-1) Rev protein; rev; enhances nuclear export of unspliced and incompletely spliced viral mRNAs
   8626..8859    -  misc_feature   RRE: The Rev response element (RRE) of HIV-1 allows for Rev-dependent mRNA export from the nucleus to the cytoplasm.
   9005..9368    -  CDS            HIV-1 gag (fragment): gag protein from human immunodeficiency virus 1; gag
   9352..9477    -  misc_feature   HIV-1 Ψ: packaging signal of human immunodeficiency virus type 1
>Addgene plasmid #233543 | JDW 1061 (pLenti6.2_CMV_GATA1_P2A_H2A_mCherry) | addgene full sequence | sequence record 462780 | Addgene NGS Result
CGCTTTCAAGTCCCTGTTCGGGCGCCACTGCTAGAGATTTTCCACACTGACTAAAAGGGTCTGAGGGATC
TCTAGTTACCAGAGTCACACAACAGACGGGCACACACTACTTGAAGCACTCAAGGCAAGCTTTATTGAGG
CTTAAGCAGTGGGTTCCCTAGTTAGCCAGAGAGCTCCCAGGCTCAGATCTGGTCTAACCAGAGAGACCCG
TTTATGTATCGAGCTAGGCACTTAAATACAATATCTCTGCAATGCGGCAATTCAGTGGTTCGTCCAATCC
ATGTCAGACCCGTCTGTTGCCTTCCTAATAAGGCACGATCGTACCACCTTACTTCCACCAATCGGCATGC
ACGGTGCTTTTTCTCTCCTTGTAAGGCATGTTGCTAACTCATCGTTACCATGTTGCAAGACTACAAGAGT
ATTGCATAAGACTACATTAAGCTTGCAGCTCCAGCTTTTGTTCCCTTTAGTGAGGGTTAATTGCGCGCTT
GGCGTAATCATGGTCATAGCTGTTTCCTGTGTGAAATTGTTATCCGCTCACAATTCCACACAACATACGA
GCCGGAAGCATAAAGTGTAAAGCCTGGGGTGCCTAATGAGTGAGCTAACTCACATTAATTGCGTTGCGCT
CACTGCCCGCTTTCCAGTCGGGAAACCTGTCGTGCCAGCTGCATTAATGAATCGGCCAACGCGCGGGGAG
AGGCGGTTTGCGTATTGGGCGCTCTTCCGCTTCCTCGCTCACTGACTCGCTGCGCTCGGTCGTTCGGCTG
CGGCGAGCGGTATCAGCTCACTCAAAGGCGGTAATACGGTTATCCACAGAATCAGGGGATAACGCAGGAA
AGAACATGTGAGCAAAAGGCCAGCAAAAGGCCAGGAACCGTAAAAAGGCCGCGTTGCTGGCGTTTTTCCA
TAGGCTCCGCCCCCCTGACGAGCATCACAAAAATCGACGCTCAAGTCAGAGGTGGCGAAACCCGACAGGA
CTATAAAGATACCAGGCGTTTCCCCCTGGAAGCTCCCTCGTGCGCTCTCCTGTTCCGACCCTGCCGCTTA
CCGGATACCTGTCCGCCTTTCTCCCTTCGGGAAGCGTGGCGCTTTCTCATAGCTCACGCTGTAGGTATCT
CAGTTCGGTGTAGGTCGTTCGCTCCAAGCTGGGCTGTGTGCACGAACCCCCCGTTCAGCCCGACCGCTGC
GCCTTATCCGGTAACTATCGTCTTGAGTCCAACCCGGTAAGACACGACTTATCGCCACTGGCAGCAGCCA
CTGGTAACAGGATTAGCAGAGCGAGGTATGTAGGCGGTGCTACAGAGTTCTTGAAGTGGTGGCCTAACTA
CGGCTACACTAGAAGAACAGTATTTGGTATCTGCGCTCTGCTGAAGCCAGTTACCTTCGGAAAAAGAGTT
GGTAGCTCTTGATCCGGCAAACAAACCACCGCTGGTAGCGGTGGTTTTTTTGTTTGCAAGCAGCAGATTA
CGCGCAGAAAAAAAGGATCTCAAGAAGATCCTTTGATCTTTTCTACGGGGTCTGACGCTCAGTGGAACGA
AAACTCACGTTAAGGGATTTTGGTCATGAGATTATCAAAAAGGATCTTCACCTAGATCCTTTTAAATTAA
AAATGAAGTTTTAAATCAATCTAAAGTATATATGAGTAAACTTGGTCTGACAGTTACCAATGCTTAATCA
GTGAGGCACCTATCTCAGCGATCTGTCTATTTCGTTCATCCATAGTTGCCTGACTCCCCGTCGTGTAGAT
AACTACGATACGGGAGGGCTTACCATCTGGCCCCAGTGCTGCAATGATACCGCGAGACCCACGCTCACCG
GCTCCAGATTTATCAGCAATAAACCAGCCAGCCGGAAGGGCCGAGCGCAGAAGTGGTCCTGCAACTTTAT
CCGCCTCCATCCAGTCTATTAATTGTTGCCGGGAAGCTAGAGTAAGTAGTTCGCCAGTTAATAGTTTGCG
CAACGTTGTTGCCATTGCTACAGGCATCGTGGTGTCACGCTCGTCGTTTGGTATGGCTTCATTCAGCTCC
GGTTCCCAACGATCAAGGCGAGTTACATGATCCCCCATGTTGTGCAAAAAAGCGGTTAGCTCCTTCGGTC
CTCCGATCGTTGTCAGAAGTAAGTTGGCCGCAGTGTTATCACTCATGGTTATGGCAGCACTGCATAATTC
TCTTACTGTCATGCCATCCGTAAGATGCTTTTCTGTGACTGGTGAGTACTCAACCAAGTCATTCTGAGAA
TAGTGTATGCGGCGACCGAGTTGCTCTTGCCCGGCGTCAATACGGGATAATACCGCGCCACATAGCAGAA
CTTTAAAAGTGCTCATCATTGGAAAACGTTCTTCGGGGCGAAAACTCTCAAGGATCTTACCGCTGTTGAG
ATCCAGTTCGATGTAACCCACTCGTGCACCCAACTGATCTTCAGCATCTTTTACTTTCACCAGCGTTTCT
GGGTGAGCAAAAACAGGAAGGCAAAATGCCGCAAAAAAGGGAATAAGGGCGACACGGAAATGTTGAATAC
TCATACTCTTCCTTTTTCAATATTATTGAAGCATTTATCAGGGTTATTGTCTCATGAGCGGATACATATT
TGAATGTATTTAGAAAAATAAACAAATAGGGGTTCCGCGCACATTTCCCCGAAAAGTGCCACCTAAATTG
TAAGCGTTAATATTTTGTTAAAATTCGCGTTAAATTTTTGTTAAATCAGCTCATTTTTTAACCAATAGGC
CGAAATCGGCAAAATCCCTTATAAATCAAAAGAATAGACCGAGATAGGGT
[37 nt withheld, positions 2781-2817]
AAAGAACGTGGACTCCAACGTCAAAGG
[49 nt withheld, positions 2845-2893]
T
[91 nt withheld, positions 2895-2985]
G
[124 nt withheld, positions 2987-3110]
CCCATTCGCCATTCAGGCTGCGCAACTGTTGGGAAGGGCGATCGGTGCGGGCCTCTTCGCTATTACGCCA
GCTGGCGAAAGGGGGATGTGCTGCAAGGCGATTAAGTTGGGTAACGCCAGGGTTTTCCCAGTCACGACGT
TGTAAAACGACGGCCAGTGAGCGCGCGTAATACGACTCACTATAGGGCGAATTGGGTACGTCCCTAGGCC
TCCAAAAAAGCCTCCTCACTACTTCTGGAATAGCTCAGAGGCCGAGGCGGCCTCGGCCTCTGCATAAATA
AAAAAAATTAGTCAGCCATGGGGCGGAGAATGGGCGGAACTGGGCGGAGTTAGGGGCGGGATGGGCGGAG
TTAGGGGCGGGATAGCTAGAGCCAGACATGATAAGATACATTGATGAGTTTGGACAAACCACAACTAGAA
TGCAGTGAAAAAAATGCTTTATTTGTGAAATTTGTGATGCTATTGCTTTATTTGTAACCATTATAAGCTG
CAATAAACAAGTTCCTCTCACTCTCTGATATTCATTTCTTTGCAAGTTATAAATACTGAATAATAAGATG
ACATGAACTACTACTGCTAGAGATTTTCCACACTGACTAAAAGGGTCTGAGGGATCTCTAGTTACCAGAG
TCACACAACAGACGGGCACACACTACTTGAAGCACTCAAGGCAAGCTTTATTGAGGCTTAAGCAGTGGGT
TCCCTAGTTAGCCAGAGAGCTCCCAGGCTCAGATCTGGTCTAACCAGAGAGACCCAGTACAAGCAAAAAG
CAGATCTTGTCTTCGTTGGGAGTGAATTAGCCCTTCCAGTCCCCCCTTTTCTTTTAAAAAGTGGCTAAGA
TCTACAGCTGCCTTGTAAGTCATTGGTCTTAAAGGTACCGAGCTCGAATTGTGCTTAGCCCTCCCACACA
TAACCAGAGGGCAGCAATTCACGAATCCCAACTGCCGTCGGCTGTCCATCACTGTCCTTCACTATGGCTT
TGATCCCAGGATGCAGATCGAGAAGCACCTGTCGGCACCGTCCGCAGGGGCTCAAGATGCCCCTGTTCTC
ATTTCCGATCGCGACGATACAAGTCAGGTTGCCAGCTGCCGCAGCAGCAGCAGTGCCCAGCACCACGAGT
TCTGCACAAGGTCCCCCAGTAAAATGATATACATTGACACCAGTGAAGATGCGGCCGTCGCTAGAGAGAG
CTGCGCTGGCGACGCTGTAGTCTTCAGAGATGGGGATGCTGTTGATTGTAGCCGTTGCTCTTTCAATGAG
GGTGGATTCTTCTTGAGACAAAGGCTTGGCCATGGTTTAGTTCCTCACCTTGTCGTATTATACTATGCCG
ATATACTATGCCGATGATTAATTGTCAACACGTGTCTAGAGTCGAAAGGCCCGGAGATGAGGAAGAGGAG
AACAGCGCGGCAGACGTGCGCTTTTGAAGCGTGCAGAATGCCGGGCCTCCGGAGGACCTTCGGGCGCCCG
CCCCGCCCCTGAGCCCGCCCCTGAGCCCGCCCCCCGACCCACCCCCTCCCCGCCCCTGAGCCCCGAAAGC
GAAGGAGCAAAGCTGCTATTGGCCGCTGCCCCAAAGGCCTACCCCCTTCCATTGCTCAGCGGTGCTGTCC
ATCTGCACGAGACTAGTGAGACGTGCTACTTCCATTTGTCACGTCCTGCACGACGCGAGCTGCGGGGCGG
GGGGGAACTTCCTGACTAGGGGAGGAGTAGAAGGTGGCGCGAAGGGGCCACCAAAGAACGGAGCCGGTTG
GCGCCTACCGGTGGATGTGGAATGTGTGCGAGGCCAGAGGCCACTTGTGTAGCGCCAAGTGCCCAGCGGG
GCTGCTAAAGCGCATGCTCCAGACTGCCTTGGGAAAAGCGCCTCCCCTACCCGGTAGGTACCATCGTCAT
TACTAACCGGTACGCGTAGAATCGAGACCGAGGAGAGGGTTAGGGATAGGCTTACCTTCGAACCGCGGGC
CCTCTAGACTCGAGCGGCCGCCACTGTGCTGGATATCAACCACTTTGTACAAGAAAGCTGGGAGATCTCT
CGAGCTATCATTACTTGTACAGCTCGTCCATGCCGCCGGTGGAGTGGCGGCCCTCGGCGCGCTCGTACTG
TTCCACGATGGTGTAGTCCTCGTTGTGGGAGGTGATGTCCAGCTTGATGTTGACGTTGTAGGCGCCGGGC
AGCTGCACGGGCTTCTTGGCCTTGTAGGTGGTCTTGACCTCGGCGTCGTAGTGGCCGCCGTCCTTCAGCT
TCAGCCTCTGCTTGATCTCGCCCTTCAGGGCGCCGTCCTCGGGGTACATCCGCTCGGAGGAGGCCTCCCA
GCCCATGGTCTTCTTCTGCATTACGGGGCCGTCGGAGGGGAAGTTGGTGCCGCGCAGCTTCACCTTGTAG
ATGAACTCGCCGTCCTGCAGGGAGGAGTCCTGGGTCACGGTCACCACGCCGCCGTCCTCGAAGTTCATCA
CGCGCTCCCACTTGAAGCCCTCGGGGAAGGACAGCTTCAAGTAGTCGGGGATGTCGGCGGGGTGCTTCAC
GTAGGCCTTGGAGCCGTACATGAACTGAGGGGACAGGATGTCCCAGGCGAAGGGCAGGGGGCCGCCCTTG
GTCACCTTCAGCTTGGCGGTCTGGGTGCCCTCGTAGGGGCGGCCCTCGCCCTCGCCCTCGATCTCGAACT
CGTGGCCGTTCACGGAGCCCTCCATGTGCACCTTGAAGCGCATGAACTCCTTGATGATGGCCATGTTGTC
CTCCTCGCCCTTGCTCACCATCCCCCCTGCGGTTTTCTGCTGGCCCTTCTTACCAATCAGAGACTTGTGG
ATGTGAGGAATGACTCCTCCTCCAGCAATGGTGGCCTTGATAAGCGAGTCCAGCTCCTCGTCTCCGCGGA
TGGCCAGCTGTAAATGTCTGGGAGTGATTCGCTTCACCTTCAGATCCTTAGAAGCGTTTCCAGCCAACTC
CAGCACCTCAGCGGTGAGATACTCCAGGATAGCAGCACTGTAAACCGCAGCTGTAGCTCCGACACGGCCA
TGGCTGGTGGTTCGTGTCTTCAGGTGCCTGTGGATACGACCTACAGGGAACTGCAGACCAGCTCTCTGAG
ATCTGGAGACGGCTTTCGTCTTGGCTTTTCCACTGTCTTTACCTGCTTTTCCACCTGCCATCCTAGGTGG
CCCGGGATTCTCTTCGACATCCCCTGCTTGTTTCAACAGGGAGAAGTTAGTGGCTCCGGTACCGCAAGCC
AGGGGGTGCCTGGGGCCCAGAGACTTGGGTTGTCCAGAATTCTGGCTACAAGAGGAGAAGGACACCACCC
CTCCTCTGGAGGCCATGCTCTGTGCCCTCATGAGCTGAGCGGAGCCACCACAGTAGTGCTGGTGGTGTAG
CTTGTAGTAGAGGCCGCAGGCATTGCACACGGGATCCCCACTGGCATTTCTCCGCCACAGTGTCGTGGTG
GTCGTCTGGCAGTTGGTGCACTGAGTACCTGCCCGTTTACTGACAATCAGGCGCTTCTTGGGCCGGATGA
GGGGCCTGTTCTGCCCATTCATCTTGTGATAGAGGCCGCAGGCGTTGCATAGGTAGTGGCCTGTCCTGTC
CCTCCGCCACAGTGGAGTGGCTGTTGCTCCGCAGTTCACACACTCCCTGGCCTCACAGGGAGGCAGGGGG
AGAGTTCCACGAAGCTTGGGAGAGGAATAGGCTGCTGAATTGAGGGGGCTCCCGGTGGGAGAAAAGAAGG
TACTGGAAAAGTCAGGGCCCCCATAAGCACTATTGGGGACAGGGAGTGATGAAGGCAGTGCAGGTCCCAG
GGTCAGGAGGTCTGGGCTCAGCCGCTCTGTCTTCAAAGTCTCCAGGAAGCTGGTGCTGCCTTTTCCATCC
AGATCTTCCACGGCCTGGGGAGGAGAGTCCTCGCGGGTGGGACACACAGTTGAGGCAGGGTAGAGCCCCG
TCTTGCCGTAGGCCCAGCCGGCATATGGTGAGCCCCCTGGGATCCCCTCCATACAGTTGAGCAATGGGTA
CACCTGAAAGACTGGGGAGTGTCTGTAGGCCTCAGCGTCCCTGTAGTAGGCCAGTGCCGCAGCTGCAGCG
GTGGCTGTGCTCGGGGCAGTGGAGGAAGCTGCTGCATCCAAGCCCTCAGGCCCAGAGGGGAAGAAAACCC
CTGATTCTGGTGTGGAGGACACCAGAGCAGGATCCACAAACTGGGGGAGGGGCTCTGAGGTCCCCAGGGA
CCCCAGGCCAGGGAACTCCATACCACCAGCACCACCCGTAGAATCGAGACCGAGGAGAGGGTTAGGGATA
GGCTTACCCATGGTGGCTGATCCAGCCTGCTTTTTTGTACAAACTTGTTGATATCTGCAGAATTCCACCA
CACTGGACTAGTGGATCCTCTAGAGTCGGTGTCTTCTATGGAGGTCAAAACAGCGTGGATGGCGTCTCCA
GGCGATCTGACGGTTCACTAAACGAGCTCTGCTTATATAGACCTCCCACCGTACACGCCTACCGCCCATT
TGCGTCAATGGGGCGGAGTTGTTACGACATTTTGGAAAGTCCCGTTGATTTTGGTGCCAAAACAAACTCC
CATTGACGTCAATGGGGTGGAGACTTGGAAATCCCCGTGAGTCAAACCGCTATCCACGCCCATTGATGTA
CTGCCAAAACCGCATCACCATGGTAATAGCGATGACTAATACGTAGATGTACTGCCAAGTAGGAAAGTCC
CATAAGGTCATGTACTGGGCATAATGCCAGGCGGGCCATTTACCGTCATTGACGTCAATAGGGGGCGTAC
TTGGCATATGATACACTTGATGTACTGCCAAGTGGGCAGTTTACCGTAAATACTCCACCCATTGACGTCA
ATGGAAAGTCCCTATTGGCGTTACTATGGGAACATACGTCATTATTGACGTCAATGGGCGGGGGTCGTTG
GGCGGTCAGCCAGGCGGGCCATTTACCGTAAGTTATGTAACGCGGAACTCCCAAGCTTATCGCAGACCCA
GTCGCTAGCGTTAACGTCGACATCGCAGACCCAGTCGCTAGCGTTAACGTCGACATCGATACCGTCGAGA
TCCGTTCACTAATCGAATGGATCTGTCTCTGTCTCTCTCTCCACCTTCTTCTTCTATTCCTTCGGGCCTG
TCGGGTCCCCTCGGGGTTGGGAGGTGGGTCTGAAACGATAATGGTGAATATCCCTGCCTAACTCTATTCA
CTATAGAAAGTACAGCAAAAACTATTCTTAAACCTACCAAGCCTCCTACTATCATTATGAATAATTTTAT
ATACCACAGCCAATTTGTTATGTTAAACCAATTCCACAAACTTGCCCATTTATCTAATTCCAATAATTCT
TGTTCATTCTTTTCTTGCTGGTTTTGCGATTCTTCAATTAAGGAGTGTATTAAGCTTGTGTAATTGTTAA
TTTCTCTGTCCCACTCCATCCAGGTCGTGTGATTCCAAATCTGTTCCAGAGATTTATTACTCCAACTAGC
ATTCCAAGGCACAGCAGTGGTGCAAATGAGTTTTCCAGAGCAACCCCAAATCCCCAGGAGCTGTTGATCC
TTTAGGTATCTTTCCACAGCCAGGATTCTTGCCTGGAGCTGCTTGATGCCCCAGACTGTGAGTTGCAACA
GATGCTGTTGCGCCTCAATAGCCCTCAGCAAATTGTTCTGCTGCTGCACTATACCAGACAATAATTGTCT
GGCCTGTACCGTCAGCGTCATTGACGCTGCGCCCATAGTGCTTCCTGCTGCTCCCAAGAACCCAAGGAAC
AAAGCTCCTATTCCCACTGCTCTTTTTTCTCTCTGCACCACTCTTCTCTTTGCCTTGGTGGGTGCTACTC
CTAATGGTTCAATTTTTACTACTTTATATTTATATAATTCACTTCTCCAATTGTCCCTCATATCTCCTCC
TCCAGGTCTGAAGATCAGCGGCCGCTTGCTGTGCGGTGGTCTTACTTTTGTTTTGCTCTTCCTCTATCTT
GTCTAAAGCTTCCTTGGTGTCTTTTATCTCTATCCTTTGATGCACACAATAGAGGGTTGCTACTGTATTA
TATAATGATCTAAGTTCTTCTGATCCTGTCTGAAGGGATGGTTGTAGCTGTCCCAGTATTTGTCTACAGC
CTTCTGATGTTTCTAACAGGCCAGGATTAACTGCGAATCGTTCTAGCTCCCTGCTTGCCCATACTATATG
TTTTAATTTATATTTTTTCTTTCCCCCTGGCCTTAACCGAATTTTTTCCCATCGCGATCTAATTCTCCCC
CGCTTAATACTGACGCTCTCGCACCCATCTCTCTCCTTCTAGCCTCCGCTAGTCAAAATTTTTGGCGTAC
TCACCAGTCGCCGCCCCTCGCCTCTTGCCGTGCGCGCTTCAGCAAGCCGAGTCCTGCGTCGAGAGAGCTC
CTCTGGTTTCCCTTT
